Addgene plasmid #161369: pDONR221-SLC46A2_STOP
Purpose: Gateway entry clone with codon-optimized ORF sequence for subcloning into custom expression vectors. Contains a STOP codon at the end of the codon-optimized ORF sequence.
Depositing lab: RESOLUTE Consortium & Giulio Superti-Furga. Depositing organization: CeMM Research Center for Molecular Medicine. Publication: The RESOLUTE consortium: unlocking SLC transporters for drug discovery. Superti-Furga G, Lackner D, Wiedmer T, Ingles-Prieto A, Barbosa B, Girardi E, Goldmann U, Gurtl B, Klavins K, Klimek C, Lindinger S, Lineiro-Retes E, Muller AC, Onstein S, Redinger G, Reil D, Sedlyarov V, Wolf G, Crawford M, Everley R, ... Steppan CM. Nat Rev Drug Discov. 2020 Jul;19(7):429-430. doi: 10.1038/d41573-020-00056-6. PubMed 32265506.
Backbone
  Vector backbone: pDONR221
  Backbone manufacturer: ThermoFisher Scientific
  Backbone size w/o insert (bp): 2550
  Vector type: Mammalian Expression
Growth in bacteria
  Bacterial resistance: Kanamycin, 50 μg/mL
  Growth temperature: 37°C
  Growth strain: NEB Stable
  Copy number: High Copy
Gene/Insert
  Gene/Insert name: SLC46A2 (alt name: Ly110, TSCOT)
  Species: H. sapiens (human)
  Insert size (bp): 1428
  Entrez Gene: SLC46A2 (a.k.a. Ly110, TSCOT)
  Cloning method: Gateway Cloning
  Sequencing primers: 5′ M13-fwd; 3′ M13-rev
Terms and licenses: Academic/Nonprofit Terms; Industry Terms
Depositor comments: This plasmid contains a STOP codon at the end of the codon-optimized ORF. For the version of this plasmid that does not contain a STOP codon, please see Addgene plasmid 132203 For more information on the full Resolute plasmid collection, please see www.addgene.org/depositor-collections/re-solute/. Please provide your feedback on this plasmid to the RESOLUTE consortium by filling out their RESOLUTE repository feedback form: https://forms.office.com/Pages/ResponsePage.aspx?id=0e05yklzmkS7rjFGQL4N7z4feCLQvEJAmVcOCM_u885UN1JJRko0Ukg4TVQwNTZLOUxPQVJWT1NHUCQlQCN0PWcu
How to cite: pDONR221-SLC46A2_STOP was a gift from RESOLUTE Consortium & Giulio Superti-Furga (Addgene plasmid # 161369 ; http://n2t.net/addgene:161369 ; RRID:Addgene_161369)
