[The description below was written by a language model from this plasmid's Addgene catalogue record and pLannotate feature annotations shown in this document.]
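Description:
pDONR221-SLC46A2_STOP is a Gateway entry clone built on the pDONR221 backbone, carrying a codon-optimized open reading frame for human SLC46A2 (also known as TSCOT or Ly110), a solute carrier family member annotated as a putative transporter. The plasmid is about 4 kb in total, with an insert of roughly 1.4 kb. It is maintained in E. coli through a high-copy ColE1/pUC-type origin of replication and selected with kanamycin via an aminoglycoside phosphotransferase gene. Although the catalogue lists the vector type as mammalian expression, the annotated features show no mammalian promoter or polyadenylation signal, so the plasmid serves as a shuttle for the ORF rather than as an expression construct in its own right.

The SLC46A2 coding sequence sits between attL1 and attL2 sites, which allow directional transfer into any attR-containing destination vector by an LR recombination reaction. That destination vector then supplies the promoter, tags and selection appropriate to the experiment. This version retains a stop codon at the end of the ORF, so the protein is produced with a native C-terminus and cannot be fused to C-terminal tags encoded by the destination vector. A companion clone without the stop codon exists for that purpose. Upstream rrnB T1 and T2 terminators insulate the cassette from read-through transcription. A T7 promoter lies beyond attL2 and points toward the antisense end of the ORF, and the short lacZα and lacI fragments are backbone remnants. The two feature tables describe the same 3,978 nt sequence in opposite orientations. The clone belongs to a consortium-generated collection of SLC transporter ORFs intended for subcloning into custom expression vectors.
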