Features (pLannotate 1.2.2; 10 found; start..end, strand, type, name):
    184..772     -  rep_origin     ori: high-copy-number ColE1/pMB1/pBR322/pUC origin of replication
    919..1728    -  CDS            KanR: aminoglycoside phosphotransferase; aph(3')-Ia; confers resistance to kanamycin in bacteria or G418 (Geneticin®) in eukaryotes
   1862..1880    +  promoter       T7 promoter: promoter for bacteriophage T7 RNA polymerase
   1898..1997    +  protein_bind   attL2: mutant version of attL; recombination site for the Gateway® LR reaction LR Clonase™
   2002..3426    -  CDS            SLC46A2: TSCOT_HUMAN - Also known as TSCOT. Experimental evidence at transcript level: Swiss-Prot protein existence level 2. May act as a transporter. From Homo sapiens (Human).
   3432..3531    -  protein_bind   attL1: mutant version of attL; recombination site for the Gateway® LR reaction LR Clonase™
   3547..3583    +  CDS            lacZα (fragment): LacZα fragment of β-galactosidase; lacZ fragment
   3630..3673    -  terminator     rrnB T1 terminator: Escherichia coli rrnB; transcription terminator T1 from the E. coli rrnB gene
   3805..3832    +  terminator     rrnB T2 terminator: transcription terminator T2 from the E. coli rrnB gene
   3887..1       -  CDS            lacI (fragment) (across the origin): lac repressor; lacI; The lac repressor binds to the lac operator to inhibit transcription in E. coli. This inhibition can be relieved by adding lactose or isopropyl-β-D-thiogalactopyranoside (IPTG).
>Addgene plasmid #161369 | pDONR221-SLC46A2_STOP | addgene full sequence | sequence record 479321 | Addgene NGS Result
CTCTTCCGCTTCCTCGCTCACTGACTCGCTGCGCTCGGTCGTTCGGCTGCGGCGAGCGGTATCAGCTCAC
TCAAAGGCGGTAATACGGTTATCCACAGAATCAGGGGATAACGCAGGAAAGAACATGTGAGCAAAAGGCC
AGCAAAAGGCCAGGAACCGTAAAAAGGCCGCGTTGCTGGCGTTTTTCCATAGGCTCCGCCCCCCTGACGA
GCATCACAAAAATCGACGCTCAAGTCAGAGGTGGCGAAACCCGACAGGACTATAAAGATACCAGGCGTTT
CCCCCTGGAAGCTCCCTCGTGCGCTCTCCTGTTCCGACCCTGCCGCTTACCGGATACCTGTCCGCCTTTC
TCCCTTCGGGAAGCGTGGCGCTTTCTCATAGCTCACGCTGTAGGTATCTCAGTTCGGTGTAGGTCGTTCG
CTCCAAGCTGGGCTGTGTGCACGAACCCCCCGTTCAGCCCGACCGCTGCGCCTTATCCGGTAACTATCGT
CTTGAGTCCAACCCGGTAAGACACGACTTATCGCCACTGGCAGCAGCCACTGGTAACAGGATTAGCAGAG
CGAGGTATGTAGGCGGTGCTACAGAGTTCTTGAAGTGGTGGCCTAACTACGGCTACACTAGAAGAACAGT
ATTTGGTATCTGCGCTCTGCTGAAGCCAGTTACCTTCGGAAAAAGAGTTGGTAGCTCTTGATCCGGCAAA
CAAACCACCGCTGGTAGCGGTGGTTTTTTTGTTTGCAAGCAGCAGATTACGCGCAGAAAAAAAGGATCTC
AAGAAGATCCTTTGATCTTTTCTACGGGGTCTGACGCTCAGTGGAACGACGCGTAACTCACGTTAAGGGA
TTTTGGTCATGAGCTTGCGCCGTCCCGTCAAGTCAGCGTAATGCTCTGCCAGTGTTACAACCAATTAACC
AATTCTGATTAGAAAAACTCATCGAGCATCAAATGAAACTGCAATTTATTCATATCAGGATTATCAATAC
CATATTTTTGAAAAAGCCGTTTCTGTAATGAAGGAGAAAACTCACCGAGGCAGTTCCATAGGATGGCAAG
ATCCTGGTATCGGTCTGCGATTCCGACTCGTCCAACATCAATACAACCTATTAATTTCCCCTCGTCAAAA
ATAAGGTTATCAAGTGAGAAATCACCATGAGTGACGACTGAATCCGGTGAGAATGGCAAAAGTTTATGCA
TTTCTTTCCAGACTTGTTCAACAGGCCAGCCATTACGCTCGTCATCAAAATCACTCGCATCAACCAAACC
GTTATTCATTCGTGATTGCGCCTGAGCGAGACGAAATACGCGATCGCTGTTAAAAGGACAATTACAAACA
GGAATCGAATGCAACCGGCGCAGGAACACTGCCAGCGCATCAACAATATTTTCACCTGAATCAGGATATT
CTTCTAATACCTGGAATGCTGTTTTTCCGGGGATCGCAGTGGTGAGTAACCATGCATCATCAGGAGTACG
GATAAAATGCTTGATGGTCGGAAGAGGCATAAATTCCGTCAGCCAGTTTAGTCTGACCATCTCATCTGTA
ACATCATTGGCAACGCTACCTTTGCCATGTTTCAGAAACAACTCTGGCGCATCGGGCTTCCCATACAAGC
GATAGATTGTCGCACCTGATTGCCCGACATTATCGCGAGCCCATTTATACCCATATAAATCAGCATCCAT
GTTGGAATTTAATCGCGGCCTCGACGTTTCCCGTTGAATATGGCTCATAACACCCCTTGTATTACTGTTT
ATGTAAGCAGACAGTTTTATTGTTCATGATGATATATTTTTATCTTGTGCAATGTAACATCAGAGATTTT
GAGACACGGGCCAGAGCTGCCAGGAAACAGCTATGACCATGTAATACGACTCACTATAGGGGATATCAGC
TGGATGGCAAATAATGATTTTATTTTGACTGATAGTGACCTGTTCGTTGCAACAAATTGATAAGCAATGC
TTTCTTATAATGCCAACTTTGTACAAGAAAGCTGGGTCTTACTTCTCGATGATATCGCCATATGGGCTCA
GAGGCACCTGCTTGTAGGCCACGATGGAGATGGGGATGATGGCCAGGAAGCTCAGAAAGCTAGACAGGGC
GAAACAGGAGCCCACAAACATGTCCATGGTCAGCTGATAGATCTTATTGTACAGTGTAGAGGTCACCACG
CCTGTCAGGGCCAGGGACAGCTGCAGGATCACAAACACCTTGCCGTAGGAGCTGCCCTTGATCAGCTTAG
ACATGGCGGATCTGATTGTGGTCACTGGGATCAGGGCGAACAGCATCACGGCCCGGGCGATATAGAACAT
GTAGGTCTCCTTCACAAAGGCCAGCAGCAGGGCGCCGCTGCCAAAAGACACCATGCCGATCATGATCATT
GTGGTATCGCGGAAGCACCTAGAAAACACCAGCACGCCCAGGAAGGAGGTGATAAAGATTGTATAGCCTG
CTGCCATTCCGTATCCCACTTGCACCTGGTTCCATCCCAGTGGCTCCCTCAGCACGAACAGTGGGATCAC
ATCCACTGTGCCCACCACGGCCAGGTCATAGATGATGGCGCCCACAAACAGCAGGGCGATTGTGGTCTTG
TGAGGCTTGGCCTTGCCTGGAGAAGGTGGGTGTCCCACTGCATACTGCTGATCCAGCTGATCTGGGTCCA
GGGTCCGGTATGTTCCCACGGTTCCGGACACGGTGTCCACTGCTGGCAGCTCCTGGGAAGGCTTGGCCAC
GCTCTCAGGCACCTTCAGCACCAGCAGGCTGTACAGCAGGGCGAAAGAGGCACAAGACACGGAGCAGGCT
GTCAGGATCAGTCCCTGTCCGCTGTGTCCTGCCATCTGCTTGAACAGGTGGCCGGAGGCCATGCTGCCAC
AAAAGCCGGCCAGGCCCAGCATCAGGTCGATCAGGATCAGGCGCACGCTGCGCCTGCCCTCAGAGGATCC
CAGAGATCCCAGTGCCATCACGCCAGACCAGAAGGCGGAAAAGCCGCCGAACAGTCCATTCAGGGCGGCT
GCTCCGTACAGCACCTCCACAGGCCAATCCAGCAGCACCTTCAGCAGCAGGCCCAGCCTGCTCAGCAGAA
AGCCCAGCAGGCTCATGCAGATAGAGATCTTTCTGTGATACCGGTCAGACAGCCATCCCAGTCCGTAGGC
GGACAGCAGTGGGCTCAGTCCCACCACCAGATTATAGATGATGTAGAAGTTGCTGATGGCGCGCTGCTGC
TGATCCTCCAGGGCGCCCCTTGGGCTTGGAGAGGCGGAGTGGTTGCTAGATCCTCCGGTTCCATAGGATG
CCTTCACCACCAGCAGCAGTCCTGCGTCGTACAGGCTTGCTGCCACCTGGGAGCTTGCCACCACAGGCTC
CACCCAGGTTCTAGGGTGGAACCTTGGCAGGTGTCCTCTCCTTGGGCATGTCACCTCTGGGGACATGGTG
GAGCCTGCTTTTTTGTACAAAGTTGGCATTATAAAAAAGCATTGCTCATCAATGTGTTGCAACGAACAGG
TCACTATCAGTCAAAATAAAATCATTATTTGGGGCCCGAGCTTAAGACTGGCCGTCGTTTTACAACGTCG
TGACTGGGAAAACATCCATGCTAGCGTTAACGCGAGAGTAGGGAACTGCCAGGCATCAAATAAAACGAAA
GGCTCAGTCGGAAGACTGGGCCTTTCGTTTTATCTGTTGTTTGTCGGTGAACGCTCTCCTGAGTAGGACA
AATCCGCCGGGAGCGGATTTGAACGTTGTGAAGCAACGGCCCGGAGGGTGGCGGGCAGGACGCCCGCCAT
AAACTGCCAGGCATCAAACTAAGCAGAAGGCCATCCTGACGGATGGCCTTTTTGCGTTTCTACAAACTCT
TCCTGGCTAGCGGTACGCGTATTAATTGCGTTGCGCTCACTGCCCGCTTTCCAGTCGGGAAACCTGTCGT
GCCAGCTGCATTAATGAATCGGCCAACGCGCGGGGAGAGGCGGTTTGCGTATTGGGCG
