Features (pLannotate 1.2.2; 10 found; start..end, strand, type, name):
    121..213     +  CDS            lacI (fragment): lac repressor; lacI; The lac repressor binds to the lac operator to inhibit transcription in E. coli. This inhibition can be relieved by adding lactose or isopropyl-β-D-thiogalactopyranoside (IPTG).
    268..295     -  terminator     rrnB T2 terminator: transcription terminator T2 from the E. coli rrnB gene
    427..470     +  terminator     rrnB T1 terminator: Escherichia coli rrnB; transcription terminator T1 from the E. coli rrnB gene
    517..553     -  CDS            lacZα (fragment): LacZα fragment of β-galactosidase; lacZ fragment
    569..668     +  protein_bind   attL1: mutant version of attL; recombination site for the Gateway® LR reaction LR Clonase™
    674..2098    +  CDS            SLC46A2: TSCOT_HUMAN - Also known as TSCOT. Experimental evidence at transcript level: Swiss-Prot protein existence level 2. May act as a transporter. From Homo sapiens (Human).
   2103..2202    -  protein_bind   attL2: mutant version of attL; recombination site for the Gateway® LR reaction LR Clonase™
   2220..2238    -  promoter       T7 promoter: promoter for bacteriophage T7 RNA polymerase
   2372..3181    +  CDS            KanR: aminoglycoside phosphotransferase; aph(3')-Ia; confers resistance to kanamycin in bacteria or G418 (Geneticin®) in eukaryotes
   3328..3916    +  rep_origin     ori: high-copy-number ColE1/pMB1/pBR322/pUC origin of replication
>Addgene plasmid #161369 | pDONR221-SLC46A2_STOP | analyzer sequence | sequence record 312672
CTTTCCTGCGTTATCCCCTGATTCTGTGGATAACCGTATTACCGCCTTTGAGTGAGCTGATACCGCTCGC
CGCAGCCGAACGACCGAGCGCAGCGAGTCAGTGAGCGAGGAAGCGGAAGAGCGCCCAATACGCAAACCGC
CTCTCCCCGCGCGTTGGCCGATTCATTAATGCAGCTGGCACGACAGGTTTCCCGACTGGAAAGCGGGCAG
TGAGCGCAACGCAATTAATACGCGTACCGCTAGCCAGGAAGAGTTTGTAGAAACGCAAAAAGGCCATCCG
TCAGGATGGCCTTCTGCTTAGTTTGATGCCTGGCAGTTTATGGCGGGCGTCCTGCCCGCCACCCTCCGGG
CCGTTGCTTCACAACGTTCAAATCCGCTCCCGGCGGATTTGTCCTACTCAGGAGAGCGTTCACCGACAAA
CAACAGATAAAACGAAAGGCCCAGTCTTCCGACTGAGCCTTTCGTTTTATTTGATGCCTGGCAGTTCCCT
ACTCTCGCGTTAACGCTAGCATGGATGTTTTCCCAGTCACGACGTTGTAAAACGACGGCCAGTCTTAAGC
TCGGGCCCCAAATAATGATTTTATTTTGACTGATAGTGACCTGTTCGTTGCAACACATTGATGAGCAATG
CTTTTTTATAATGCCAACTTTGTACAAAAAAGCAGGCTCCACCATGTCCCCAGAGGTGACATGCCCAAGG
AGAGGACACCTGCCAAGGTTCCACCCTAGAACCTGGGTGGAGCCTGTGGTGGCAAGCTCCCAGGTGGCAG
CAAGCCTGTACGACGCAGGACTGCTGCTGGTGGTGAAGGCATCCTATGGAACCGGAGGATCTAGCAACCA
CTCCGCCTCTCCAAGCCCAAGGGGCGCCCTGGAGGATCAGCAGCAGCGCGCCATCAGCAACTTCTACATC
ATCTATAATCTGGTGGTGGGACTGAGCCCACTGCTGTCCGCCTACGGACTGGGATGGCTGTCTGACCGGT
ATCACAGAAAGATCTCTATCTGCATGAGCCTGCTGGGCTTTCTGCTGAGCAGGCTGGGCCTGCTGCTGAA
GGTGCTGCTGGATTGGCCTGTGGAGGTGCTGTACGGAGCAGCCGCCCTGAATGGACTGTTCGGCGGCTTT
TCCGCCTTCTGGTCTGGCGTGATGGCACTGGGATCTCTGGGATCCTCTGAGGGCAGGCGCAGCGTGCGCC
TGATCCTGATCGACCTGATGCTGGGCCTGGCCGGCTTTTGTGGCAGCATGGCCTCCGGCCACCTGTTCAA
GCAGATGGCAGGACACAGCGGACAGGGACTGATCCTGACAGCCTGCTCCGTGTCTTGTGCCTCTTTCGCC
CTGCTGTACAGCCTGCTGGTGCTGAAGGTGCCTGAGAGCGTGGCCAAGCCTTCCCAGGAGCTGCCAGCAG
TGGACACCGTGTCCGGAACCGTGGGAACATACCGGACCCTGGACCCAGATCAGCTGGATCAGCAGTATGC
AGTGGGACACCCACCTTCTCCAGGCAAGGCCAAGCCTCACAAGACCACAATCGCCCTGCTGTTTGTGGGC
GCCATCATCTATGACCTGGCCGTGGTGGGCACAGTGGATGTGATCCCACTGTTCGTGCTGAGGGAGCCAC
TGGGATGGAACCAGGTGCAAGTGGGATACGGAATGGCAGCAGGCTATACAATCTTTATCACCTCCTTCCT
GGGCGTGCTGGTGTTTTCTAGGTGCTTCCGCGATACCACAATGATCATGATCGGCATGGTGTCTTTTGGC
AGCGGCGCCCTGCTGCTGGCCTTTGTGAAGGAGACCTACATGTTCTATATCGCCCGGGCCGTGATGCTGT
TCGCCCTGATCCCAGTGACCACAATCAGATCCGCCATGTCTAAGCTGATCAAGGGCAGCTCCTACGGCAA
GGTGTTTGTGATCCTGCAGCTGTCCCTGGCCCTGACAGGCGTGGTGACCTCTACACTGTACAATAAGATC
TATCAGCTGACCATGGACATGTTTGTGGGCTCCTGTTTCGCCCTGTCTAGCTTTCTGAGCTTCCTGGCCA
TCATCCCCATCTCCATCGTGGCCTACAAGCAGGTGCCTCTGAGCCCATATGGCGATATCATCGAGAAGTA
AGACCCAGCTTTCTTGTACAAAGTTGGCATTATAAGAAAGCATTGCTTATCAATTTGTTGCAACGAACAG
GTCACTATCAGTCAAAATAAAATCATTATTTGCCATCCAGCTGATATCCCCTATAGTGAGTCGTATTACA
TGGTCATAGCTGTTTCCTGGCAGCTCTGGCCCGTGTCTCAAAATCTCTGATGTTACATTGCACAAGATAA
AATAATATCATCATGAACAATAAAACTGTCTGCTTACATAAACAGTAATACAAGGGGTGTTATGAGCCAT
ATTCAACGGGAAACGTCGAGGCCGCGATTAAATTCCAACATGGATGCTGATTTATATGGGTATAAATGGG
CTCGCGATAATGTCGGGCAATCAGGTGCGACAATCTATCGCTTGTATGGGAAGCCCGATGCGCCAGAGTT
GTTTCTGAAACATGGCAAAGGTAGCGTTGCCAATGATGTTACAGATGAGATGGTCAGACTAAACTGGCTG
ACGGAATTTATGCCTCTTCCGACCATCAAGCATTTTATCCGTACTCCTGATGATGCATGGTTACTCACCA
CTGCGATCCCCGGAAAAACAGCATTCCAGGTATTAGAAGAATATCCTGATTCAGGTGAAAATATTGTTGA
TGCGCTGGCAGTGTTCCTGCGCCGGTTGCATTCGATTCCTGTTTGTAATTGTCCTTTTAACAGCGATCGC
GTATTTCGTCTCGCTCAGGCGCAATCACGAATGAATAACGGTTTGGTTGATGCGAGTGATTTTGATGACG
AGCGTAATGGCTGGCCTGTTGAACAAGTCTGGAAAGAAATGCATAAACTTTTGCCATTCTCACCGGATTC
AGTCGTCACTCATGGTGATTTCTCACTTGATAACCTTATTTTTGACGAGGGGAAATTAATAGGTTGTATT
GATGTTGGACGAGTCGGAATCGCAGACCGATACCAGGATCTTGCCATCCTATGGAACTGCCTCGGTGAGT
TTTCTCCTTCATTACAGAAACGGCTTTTTCAAAAATATGGTATTGATAATCCTGATATGAATAAATTGCA
GTTTCATTTGATGCTCGATGAGTTTTTCTAATCAGAATTGGTTAATTGGTTGTAACACTGGCAGAGCATT
ACGCTGACTTGACGGGACGGCGCAAGCTCATGACCAAAATCCCTTAACGTGAGTTACGCGTCGTTCCACT
GAGCGTCAGACCCCGTAGAAAAGATCAAAGGATCTTCTTGAGATCCTTTTTTTCTGCGCGTAATCTGCTG
CTTGCAAACAAAAAAACCACCGCTACCAGCGGTGGTTTGTTTGCCGGATCAAGAGCTACCAACTCTTTTT
CCGAAGGTAACTGGCTTCAGCAGAGCGCAGATACCAAATACTGTTCTTCTAGTGTAGCCGTAGTTAGGCC
ACCACTTCAAGAACTCTGTAGCACCGCCTACATACCTCGCTCTGCTAATCCTGTTACCAGTGGCTGCTGC
CAGTGGCGATAAGTCGTGTCTTACCGGGTTGGACTCAAGACGATAGTTACCGGATAAGGCGCAGCGGTCG
GGCTGAACGGGGGGTTCGTGCACACAGCCCAGCTTGGAGCGAACGACCTACACCGAACTGAGATACCTAC
AGCGTGAGCTATGAGAAAGCGCCACGCTTCCCGAAGGGAGAAAGGCGGACAGGTATCCGGTAAGCGGCAG
GGTCGGAACAGGAGAGCGCACGAGGGAGCTTCCAGGGGGAAACGCCTGGTATCTTTATAGTCCTGTCGGG
TTTCGCCACCTCTGACTTGAGCGTCGATTTTTGTGATGCTCGTCAGGGGGGCGGAGCCTATGGAAAAACG
CCAGCAACGCGGCCTTTTTACGGTTCCTGGCCTTTTGCTGGCCTTTTGCTCACATGTT
