>Addgene plasmid #161369 | pDONR221-SLC46A2_STOP | depositor partial sequence | sequence record 312673 | Codon-optimized ORF of SLC46A2
ATGTCCCCAGAGGTGACATGCCCAAGGAGAGGACACCTGCCAAGGTTCCACCCTAGAACCTGGGTGGAGC
CTGTGGTGGCAAGCTCCCAGGTGGCAGCAAGCCTGTACGACGCAGGACTGCTGCTGGTGGTGAAGGCATC
CTATGGAACCGGAGGATCTAGCAACCACTCCGCCTCTCCAAGCCCAAGGGGCGCCCTGGAGGATCAGCAG
CAGCGCGCCATCAGCAACTTCTACATCATCTATAATCTGGTGGTGGGACTGAGCCCACTGCTGTCCGCCT
ACGGACTGGGATGGCTGTCTGACCGGTATCACAGAAAGATCTCTATCTGCATGAGCCTGCTGGGCTTTCT
GCTGAGCAGGCTGGGCCTGCTGCTGAAGGTGCTGCTGGATTGGCCTGTGGAGGTGCTGTACGGAGCAGCC
GCCCTGAATGGACTGTTCGGCGGCTTTTCCGCCTTCTGGTCTGGCGTGATGGCACTGGGATCTCTGGGAT
CCTCTGAGGGCAGGCGCAGCGTGCGCCTGATCCTGATCGACCTGATGCTGGGCCTGGCCGGCTTTTGTGG
CAGCATGGCCTCCGGCCACCTGTTCAAGCAGATGGCAGGACACAGCGGACAGGGACTGATCCTGACAGCC
TGCTCCGTGTCTTGTGCCTCTTTCGCCCTGCTGTACAGCCTGCTGGTGCTGAAGGTGCCTGAGAGCGTGG
CCAAGCCTTCCCAGGAGCTGCCAGCAGTGGACACCGTGTCCGGAACCGTGGGAACATACCGGACCCTGGA
CCCAGATCAGCTGGATCAGCAGTATGCAGTGGGACACCCACCTTCTCCAGGCAAGGCCAAGCCTCACAAG
ACCACAATCGCCCTGCTGTTTGTGGGCGCCATCATCTATGACCTGGCCGTGGTGGGCACAGTGGATGTGA
TCCCACTGTTCGTGCTGAGGGAGCCACTGGGATGGAACCAGGTGCAAGTGGGATACGGAATGGCAGCAGG
CTATACAATCTTTATCACCTCCTTCCTGGGCGTGCTGGTGTTTTCTAGGTGCTTCCGCGATACCACAATG
ATCATGATCGGCATGGTGTCTTTTGGCAGCGGCGCCCTGCTGCTGGCCTTTGTGAAGGAGACCTACATGT
TCTATATCGCCCGGGCCGTGATGCTGTTCGCCCTGATCCCAGTGACCACAATCAGATCCGCCATGTCTAA
GCTGATCAAGGGCAGCTCCTACGGCAAGGTGTTTGTGATCCTGCAGCTGTCCCTGGCCCTGACAGGCGTG
GTGACCTCTACACTGTACAATAAGATCTATCAGCTGACCATGGACATGTTTGTGGGCTCCTGTTTCGCCC
TGTCTAGCTTTCTGAGCTTCCTGGCCATCATCCCCATCTCCATCGTGGCCTACAAGCAGGTGCCTCTGAG
CCCATATGGCGATATCATCGAGAAGTAA
